>Addgene plasmid #208337 | pCS2+StayGold-C Cloning Vector | addgene full sequence | sequence record 415532 | Addgene NGS Result
GTCGACCGCCAATTCAATATGGCGTATATGGACTCATGCCAATTCAATATGGTGGATCTGGACCTGTGCC
AATTCAATATGGCGTATATGGACTCGTGCCAATTCAATATGGTGGATCTGGACCCCAGCCAATTCAATAT
GGCGGACTTGGCACCATGCCAATTCAATATGGCGGACCTGGCACTGTGCCAACTGGGGAGGGGTCTACTT
GGCACGGTGCCAAGTTTGAGGAGGGGTCTTGGCCCTGTGCCAAGTCCGCCATATTGAATTGGCATGGTGC
CAATAATGGCGGCCATATTGGCTATATGCCAGGATCAATATATAGGCAATATCCAATATGGCCCTATGCC
AATATGGCTATTGGCCAGGTTCAATACTATGTATTGGCCCTATGCCATATAGTATTCCATATATGGGTTT
TCCTATTGACGTAGATAGCCCCTCCCAATGGGCGGTCCCATATACCATATATGGGGCTTCCTAATACCGC
CCATAGCCACTCCCCCATTGACGTCAATGGTCTCTATATATGGTCTTTCCTATTGACGTCATATGGGCGG
TCCTATTGACGTATATGGCGCCTCCCCCATTGACGTCAATTACGGTAAATGGCCCGCCTGGCTCAATGCC
CATTGACGTCAATAGGACCACCCACCATTGACGTCAATGGGATGGCTCATTGCCCATTCATATCCGTTCT
CACGCCCCCTATTGACGTCAATGACGGTAAATGGCCCACTTGGCAGTACATCAATATCTATTAATAGTAA
CTTGGCAAGTACATTACTATTGGAAGTACGCCAGGGTACATTGGCAGTACTCCCATTGACGTCAATGGCG
GTAAATGGCCCGCGATGGCTGCCAAGTACATCCCCATTGACGTCAATGGGGAGGGGCAATGACGCAAATG
GGCGTTCCATTGACGTAAATGGGCGGTAGGCGTGCCTAATGGGAGGTCTATATAAGCAATGCTCGTTTAG
GGAACCGCCATTCTGCCTGGGGACGTCGGAGCAAGCTTGATTTAGGTGACACTATAGACTTGTTCTTTTT
GCAGGATCTACCATGCTGCTGCCCGTCCCCCTGCTGCTGGGCCTGCTGGGCGCCGCCGCGGATCCGATGG
TGAGCAAGGGCGAGGAGCTGTTTACAGGCGTGACCCCCTTCAAGTTCCAGCTGAAGGGCACCATCAACGG
CAAGAGCTTCACCGTGGAAGGCGAGGGCGAGGGCAATAGCCACGAGGGCAGCCACAAAGGCAAGTACGTG
TGCACCAGCGGCAAACTGCCAATGTCTTGGGCCGCCCTGGGAACTAGCTTCGGCTATGGCATGAAGTACT
ACACCAAGTACCCCAGCGGCCTGAAGAACTGGTTCCACGAGGTGATGCCCGAGGGCTTCACCTACGACAG
ACACATCCAGTACAAGGGCGACGGCAGCATCCACGCCAAGCACCAGCACTTCATGAAGAACGGCACCTAC
CACAACATCGTGGAGTTCACCGGCCAGGACTTCAAGGAGAACAGCCCCGTGCTGACCGGCGACATGAACG
TGAGCCTGCCCAACGAGGTGCAGCACATCCCCAGAGATGACGGCGTGGAGTGCCCAGTGACCCTGCTGTA
CCCTCTGCTGAGCGACAAGAGCAAGTGCGTGGAGGCCTACCAGAACACCATCATCAAGCCCCTGCACAAT
CAGCCAGCCCCCGATGTGCCATACCACTGGATCAGAAAGCAGTACACCCAGAGCAAGGACGACACCGAGG
AGAGAGACCACATCATCCAGAGCGAGACCCTGGAGGCCCACCTGCCATGGCACGAGCCTTCTGCTTCTGC
CGTGAAGGATGAACTGGGATCTGAGCTCCATCGATTCGAATTCAAGGCCTCTCGAGCCTCTAGAACTATA
GTGAGTCGTATTACGTAGATCCAGACATGATAAGATACATTGATGAGTTTGGACAAACCACAACTAGAAT
GCAGTGAAAAAAATGCTTTATTTGTGAAATTTGTGATGCTATTGCTTTATTTGTAACCATTATAAGCTGC
AATAAACAAGTTAACAACAACAATTGCATTCATTTTATGTTTCAGGTTCAGGGGGAGGTGTGGGAGGTTT
TTTAATTCGCGGCCGCGGCGCCAATGCATTGGGCCCGGTACCCAGCTTTTGTTCCCTTTAGTGAGGGTTA
ATTGCGCGCTTGGCGTAATCATGGTCATAGCTGTTTCCTGTGTGAAATTGTTATCCGCTCACAATTCCAC
ACAACATACGAGCCGGGAGCATAAAGTGTAAAGCCTGGGGTGCCTAATGAGTGAGCTAACTCACATTAAT
TGCGTTGCGCTCACTGCCCGCTTTCCAGTCGGGAAACCTGTCGTGCCAGCTGCATTAATGAATCGGCCAA
CGCGCGGGGAGAGGCGGTTTGCGTATTGGGCGCTCTTCCGCTTCCTCGCTCACTGACTCGCTGCGCTCGG
TCGTTCGGCTGCGGCGAGCGGTATCAGCTCACTCAAAGGCGGTAATACGGTTATCCACAGAATCAGGGGA
TAACGCAGGAAAGAACATGTGAGCAAAAGGCCAGCAAAAGGCCAGGAACCGTAAAAAGGCCGCGTTGCTG
GCGTTTTTCCATAGGCTCCGCCCCCCTGACGAGCATCACAAAAATCGACGCTCAAGTCAGAGGTGGCGAA
ACCCGACAGGACTATAAAGATACCAGGCGTTTCCCCCTGGAAGCTCCCTCGTGCGCTCTCCTGTTCCGAC
CCTGCCGCTTACCGGATACCTGTCCGCCTTTCTCCCTTCGGGAAGCGTGGCGCTTTCTCATAGCTCACGC
TGTAGGTATCTCAGTTCGGTGTAGGTCGTTCGCTCCAAGCTGGGCTGTGTGCACGAACCCCCCGTTCAGC
CCGACCGCTGCGCCTTATCCGGTAACTATCGTCTTGAGTCCAACCCGGTAAGACACGACTTATCGCCACT
GGCAGCAGCCACTGGTAACAGGATTAGCAGAGCGAGGTATGTAGGCGGTGCTACAGAGTTCTTGAAGTGG
TGGCCTAACTACGGCTACACTAGAAGAACAGTATTTGGTATCTGCGCTCTGCTGAAGCCAGTTACCTTCG
GAAAAAGAGTTGGTAGCTCTTGATCCGGCAAACAAACCACCGCTGGTAGCGGTGGTTTTTTTGTTTGCAA
GCAGCAGATTACGCGCAGAAAAAAAGGATCTCAAGAAGATCCTTTGATCTTTTCTACGGGGTCTGACGCT
CAGTGGAACGAAAACTCACGTTAAGGGATTTTGGTCATGAGATTATCAAAAAGGATCTTCACCTAGATCC
TTTTAAATTAAAAATGAAGTTTTAAATCAATCTAAAGTATATATGAGTAAACTTGGTCTGACAGTTACCA
ATGCTTAATCAGTGAGGCACCTATCTCAGCGATCTGTCTATTTCGTTCATCCATAGTTGCCTGACTCCCC
GTCGTGTAGATAACTACGATACGGGAGGGCTTACCATCTGGCCCCAGTGCTGCAATGATACCGCGAGACC
CACGCTCACCGGCTCCAGATTTATCAGCAATAAACCAGCCAGCCGGAAGGGCCGAGCGCAGAAGTGGTCC
TGCAACTTTATCCGCCTCCATCCAGTCTATTAATTGTTGCCGGGAAGCTAGAGTAAGTAGTTCGCCAGTT
AATAGTTTGCGCAACGTTGTTGCCATTGCTACAGGCATCGTGGTGTCACGCTCGTCGTTTGGTATGGCTT
CATTCAGCTCCGGTTCCCAACGATCAAGGCGAGTTACATGATCCCCCATGTTGTGCAAAAAAGCGGTTAG
CTCCTTCGGTCCTCCGATCGTTGTCAGAAGTAAGTTGGCCGCAGTGTTATCACTCATGGTTATGGCAGCA
CTGCATAATTCTCTTACTGTCATGCCATCCGTAAGATGCTTTTCTGTGACTGGTGAGTACTCAACCAAGT
CATTCTGAGAATAGTGTATGCGGCGACCGAGTTGCTCTTGCCCGGCGTCAATACGGGATAATACCGCGCC
ACATAGCAGAACTTTAAAAGTGCTCATCATTGGAAAACGTTCTTCGGGGCGAAAACTCTCAAGGATCTTA
CCGCTGTTGAGATCCAGTTCGATGTAACCCACTCGTGCACCCAACTGATCTTCAGCATCTTTTACTTTCA
CCAGCGTTTCTGGGTGAGCAAAAACAGGAAGGCAAAATGCCGCAAAAAAGGGAATAAGGGCGACACGGAA
ATGTTGAATACTCATACTCTTCCTTTTTCAATATTATTGAAGCATTTATCAGGGTTATTGTCTCATGAGC
GGATACATATTTGAATGTATTTAGAAAAATAAACAAATAGGGGTTCCGCGCACATTTCCCCGAAAAGTGC
CACCTAAATTGTAAGCGTTAATATTTTGTTAAAATTCGCGTTAAATTTTTGTTAAATCAGCTCATTTTTT
AACCAATAGGCCGAAATCGGCAAAATCCCTTATAAATCAAAAGAATAGACCGAGATAGGGT
[37 nt withheld, positions 4472-4508]
AAAGAACGTGGACTCCAACGTCAAAGG
[49 nt withheld, positions 4536-4584]
T
[91 nt withheld, positions 4586-4676]
G
[124 nt withheld, positions 4678-4801]
CCCATTCGCCATTCAGGCTGCGCAACTGTTGGGAAGGGCGATCGGTGCGGGCCTCTTCGCTATTACGCCA
Features (pLannotate 1.2.2; 15 found; start..end, strand, type, name):
      8..985     +  promoter       CMV IE94 promoter: enhancer/promoter region of simian cytomegalovirus major immediate early transcription unit IE94
   1020..1038    +  promoter       SP6 promoter: promoter for bacteriophage SP6 RNA polymerase
   1117..1142    +  CDS            VN155(I152L) (fragment): improved N-terminal fragment of mVenus for use in bimolecular fluorescence complementation (BiFC) (Kodama and Hu, 2010)
   1886..1903    -  promoter       T7 promoter (fragment): promoter for bacteriophage T7 RNA polymerase
   1908..2042    -  polyA_signal   SV40 poly(A) signal: SV40 polyadenylation signal
   2155..2173    -  promoter       T3 promoter: promoter for bacteriophage T3 RNA polymerase
   2218..2234    -  protein_bind   lac operator: The lac repressor binds to the lac operator to inhibit transcription in E. coli. This inhibition can be relieved by adding lactose or isopropyl-β-D-thiogalactopyranoside (IPTG). lac repressor encoded by lacI
   2242..2272    -  promoter       lac promoter: promoter for the E. coli lac operon
   2287..2308    -  protein_bind   CAP binding site: CAP binding activates transcription in the presence of cAMP. E. coli catabolite activator protein
   2321..2413    -  CDS            lacI (fragment): lac repressor; lacI; The lac repressor binds to the lac operator to inhibit transcription in E. coli. This inhibition can be relieved by adding lactose or isopropyl-β-D-thiogalactopyranoside (IPTG).
   2596..3184    -  rep_origin     ori: high-copy-number ColE1/pMB1/pBR322/pUC origin of replication
   3355..4215    -  CDS            AmpR: β-lactamase; bla; confers resistance to ampicillin, carbenicillin, and related antibiotics
   4216..4320    -  promoter       AmpR promoter: bla
   4373..4801    -  rep_origin     f1 ori (sequence partly withheld): f1 bacteriophage origin of replication; arrow indicates direction of (+) strand synthesis
   4806..1       -  CDS            lacZα (fragment) (across the origin): LacZα fragment of β-galactosidase; lacZ fragment
