[The description below was written by a language model from this plasmid's Addgene catalogue record and pLannotate feature annotations shown in this document.]
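Description:
pCS2+StayGold-C Cloning Vector is an empty mammalian expression backbone built on pCS2+, designed so that a protein of interest can be inserted by restriction cloning downstream of the StayGold fluorescent protein. This gives a fusion in which StayGold sits at the N-terminus of the insert. The sequenced plasmid is 4,871 nt, consistent with the roughly 4.1 kb pCS2+ backbone plus the added fluorescent protein coding region. It is propagated in E. coli as a high-copy plasmid through a ColE1/pUC-type origin and selected with ampicillin via the β-lactamase gene and its own promoter. An f1 origin and remnants of the lac region (lac promoter and operator, CAP site, and lacZα and lacI fragments) are carried over from the parental vector.

Expression in mammalian cells is driven by the simian cytomegalovirus IE94 enhancer/promoter, the CMV element characteristic of pCS2+, and transcripts are terminated by the SV40 polyadenylation signal. An SP6 promoter lies just downstream of the CMV promoter and ahead of the coding region, which in pCS2+ vectors allows in vitro synthesis of sense RNA. A partial T7 promoter and a T3 promoter lie on the opposite strand beyond the cassette. The automated annotation does not label StayGold itself. The interval between the SP6 promoter and the poly(A) signal is largely unannotated apart from a very short match to an mVenus fragment, which is probably a spurious hit, so StayGold and the cloning sites presumably occupy this region. The record does not list the available restriction sites or any linker. The vector is intended for making StayGold-tagged proteins for fluorescence imaging in mammalian cells.
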