Addgene plasmid #208337: pCS2+StayGold-C Cloning Vector
Purpose: (Empty Backbone) To express a protein of interest fused to the C-terminus of StayGold in mammalian cells
Depositing lab: Ken-Ichi Takemaru. Depositing organization: Stony Brook University.
Backbone
  Vector backbone: pCS2+
  Backbone size (bp): 4100
  Vector type: Mammalian Expression
  Promoter: CMV
  Tag / fusion protein: StayGold (N terminal on insert)
Growth in bacteria
  Bacterial resistance: Ampicillin, 100 μg/mL
  Growth temperature: 37°C
  Growth strain: DH5alpha
  Copy number: High Copy
Gene/Insert
  Cloning method: Restriction Enzyme
  Sequencing primers: 5′ GCGTGCCTAATGGGAGGTCT (CSF)
Terms and licenses: Academic/Nonprofit Terms; Industry Terms: Not Available to Industry
How to cite: pCS2+StayGold-C Cloning Vector was a gift from Ken-Ichi Takemaru (Addgene plasmid # 208337 ; http://n2t.net/addgene:208337 ; RRID:Addgene_208337)
